>Addgene plasmid #63705 | pMSCVpuro-PCAF | addgene full sequence | sequence record 352754 | Addgene NGS Result
AATGAAAGACCCCACCTGTAGGTTTGGCAAGCTAGCTTAAGTAACGCCATTTTGCAAGGCATGGAAAATA
CATAACTGAGAATAGAGAAGTTCAGATCAAGGTTAGGAACAGAGAGACAGCAGAATATGGGCCAAACAGG
ATATCTGTGGTAAGCAGTTCCTGCCCCGGCTCAGGGCCAAGAACAGATGGTCCCCAGATGCGGTCCCGCC
CTCAGCAGTTTCTAGAGAACCATCAGATGTTTCCAGGGTGCCCCAAGGACCTGAAATGACCCTGTGCCTT
ATTTGAACTAACCAATCAGTTCGCTTCTCGCTTCTGTTCGCGCGCTTCTGCTCCCCGAGCTCAATAAAAG
AGCCCACAACCCCTCACTCGGCGCGCCAGTCCTCCGATAGACTGCGTCGCCCGGGTACCCGTATTCCCAA
TAAAGCCTCTTGCTGTTTGCATCCGAATCGTGGACTCGCTGATCCTTGGGAGGGTCTCCTCAGATTGATT
GACTGCCCACCTCGGGGGTCTTTCATTTGGAGGTTCCACCGAGATTTGGAGACCCCTGCCCAGGGACCAC
CGACCCCCCCGCCGGGAGGTAAGCTGGCCAGCGGTCGTTTCGTGTCTGTCTCTGTCTTTGTGCGTGTTTG
TGCCGGCATCTAATGTTTGCGCCTGCGTCTGTACTAGTTAGCTAACTAGCTCTGTATCTGGCGGACCCGT
GGTGGAACTGACGAGTTCTGAACACCCGGCCGCAACCCTGGGAGACGTCCCAGGGACTTTGGGGGCCGTT
TTTGTGGCCCGACCTGAGGAAGGGAGTCGATGTGGAATCCGACCCCGTCAGGATATGTGGTTCTGGTAGG
AGACGAGAACCTAAAACAGTTCCCGCCTCCGTCTGAATTTTTGCTTTCGGTTTGGAACCGAAGCCGCGCG
TCTTGTCTGCTGCAGCGCTGCAGCATCGTTCTGTGTTGTCTCTGTCTGACTGTGTTTCTGTATTTGTCTG
AAAATTAGGGCCAGACTGTTACCACTCCCTTAAGTTTGACCTTAGGTCACTGGAAAGATGTCGAGCGGAT
CGCTCACAACCAGTCGGTAGATGTCAAGAAGAGACGTTGGGTTACCTTCTGCTCTGCAGAATGGCCAACC
TTTAACGTCGGATGGCCGCGAGACGGCACCTTTAACCGAGACCTCATCACCCAGGTTAAGATCAAGGTCT
TTTCACCTGGCCCGCATGGACACCCAGACCAGGTCCCCTACATCGTGACCTGGGAAGCCTTGGCTTTTGA
CCCCCCTCCCTGGGTCAAGCCCTTTGTACACCCTAAGCCTCCGCCTCCTCTTCCTCCATCCGCCCCGTCT
CTCCCCCTTGAACCTCCTCGTTCGACCCCGCCTCGATCCTCCCTTTATCCAGCCCTCACTCCTTCTCTAG
GCGCCGGAATTAGATCTTGGCCACCATGTCCGAGGCTGGCGGGGCCGGGCCGGGCGGCTGCGGGGCAGGA
GCCGGGGCAGGGGCCGGGCCCGGGGCGCTGCCCCCGCAGCCTGCGGCGCTTCCGCCCGCGCCCCCGCAGG
GCTCCCCCTGCGCCGCTGCCGCCGGGGGCTCGGGCGCCTGCGGTCCGGCGACGGCAGTGGCTGCAGCGGG
CACGGCCGAAGGACCGGGAGGCGGTGGCTCGGCCCGAATCGCCGTGAAGAAAGCGCAACTACGCTCCGCT
CCGCGGGCCAAGAAACTGGAGAAACTCGGAGTGTACTCCGCCTGCAAGGCCGAGGAGTCTTGTAAATGTA
ATGGCTGGAAAAACCCTAACCCCTCACCCACTCCCCCCAGAGCCGACCTGCAGCAAATAATTGTCAGTCT
AACAGAATCCTGTCGGAGTTGTAGCCATGCCCTAGCTGCTCATGTTTCCCACCTGGAGAATGTGTCAGAG
GAAGAAATGAACAGACTCCTGGGAATAGTATTGGATGTGGAATATCTCTTTACCTGTGTCCACAAGGAAG
AAGATGCAGATACCAAACAAGTTTATTTCTATCTATTTAAGCTCTTGAGAAAGTCTATTTTACAAAGAGG
AAAACCTGTGGTTGAAGGCTCTTTGGAAAAGAAACCCCCATTTGAAAAACCTAGCATTGAACAGGGTGTG
AATAACTTTGTGCAGTACAAATTTAGTCACCTGCCAGCAAAAGAAAGGCAAACAATAGTTGAGTTGGCAA
AAATGTTCCTAAACCGCATCAACTATTGGCATCTGGAGGCACCATCTCAACGAAGACTGCGATCTCCCAA
TGATGATATTTCTGGATACAAAGAGAACTACACAAGGTGGCTGTGTTACTGCAACGTGCCACAGTTCTGC
GACAGTCTACCTCGGTACGAAACCACACAGGTGTTTGGGAGAACATTGCTTCGCTCGGTCTTCACTGTTA
TGAGGCGACAACTCCTGGAACAAGCAAGACAGGAAAAAGATAAACTGCCTCTTGAAAAACGAACTCTAAT
CCTCACTCATTTCCCAAAATTTCTGTCCATGCTAGAAGAAGAAGTATATAGTCAAAACTCTCCCATCTGG
GATCAGGATTTTCTCTCAGCCTCTTCCAGAACCAGCCAGCTAGGCATCCAAACAGTTATCAATCCACCTC
CTGTGGCTGGGACAATTTCATACAATTCAACCTCATCTTCCCTTGAGCAGCCAAACGCAGGGAGCAGCAG
TCCTGCCTGCAAAGCCTCTTCTGGACTTGAGGCAAACCCAGGAGAAAAGAGGAAAATGACTGATTCTCAT
GTTCTGGAGGAGGCCAAGAAACCCCGAGTTATGGGGGATATTCCGATGGGATTAATCAACGAGGTTATGT
CTACCATCACGGACCCTGCAGCAATGCTTGGACCAGAGACCAATTTTCTGTCAGCACACTCGGCCAGGGA
TGAGGCGGCAAGGTTGGAAGAGCGCAGGGGTGTAATTGAATTTCACGTGGTTGGCAATTCCCTCAACCAG
AAACCAAACAAGAAGATCCTGATGTGGCTGGTTGGCCTACAGAACGTTTTCTCCCACCAGCTGCCCCGAA
TGCCAAAAGAATACATCACACGGCTCGTCTTTGACCCGAAACACAAAACCCTTGCTTTAATTAAAGATGG
CCGTGTTATTGGTGGTATCTGTTTCCGTATGTTCCCATCTCAAGGATTCACAGAGATTGTCTTCTGTGCT
GTAACCTCAAATGAGCAAGTCAAGGGCTATGGAACACACCTGATGAATCATTTGAAAGAATATCACATAA
AGCATGACATCCTGAACTTCCTCACATATGCAGATGAATATGCAATTGGATACTTTAAGAAACAGGGTTT
CTCCAAAGAAATTAAAATACCTAAAACCAAATATGTTGGCTATATCAAGGATTATGAAGGAGCCACTTTA
ATGGGATGTGAGCTAAATCCACGGATCCCGTACACAGAATTTTCTGTCATCATTAAAAAGCAGAAGGAGA
TAATTAAAAAACTGATTGAAAGAAAACAGGCACAAATTCGAAAAGTTTACCCTGGACTTTCATGTTTTAA
AGATGGAGTTCGACAGATTCCTATAGAAAGCATTCCTGGAATTAGAGAGACAGGCTGGAAACCGAGTGGA
AAAGAGAAAAGTAAAGAGCCCAGAGACCCTGACCAGCTTTACAGCACGCTCAAGAGCATCCTCCAGCAGG
TGAAGAGCCATCAAAGCGCTTGGCCCTTCATGGAACCTGTGAAGAGAACAGAAGCTCCAGGATATTATGA
AGTTATAAGGTTCCCCATGGATCTGAAAACCATGAGTGAACGCCTCAAGAATAGGTACTACGTGTCTAAG
AAATTATTCATGGCAGACTTACAGCGAGTCTTTACCAATTGCAAAGAGTACAACCCCCCTGAGAGTGAAT
ACTACAAATGTGCCAATATCCTGGAGAAATTCTTCTTCAGTAAAATTAAGGAAGCTGGATTAATTGACAA
GTGACTCGAGGTTAACGAATTCTACCGGGTAGGGGAGGCGCTTTTCCCAAGGCAGTCTGGAGCATGCGCT
TTAGCAGCCCCGCTGGGCACTTGGCGCTACACAAGTGGCCTCTGGCCTCGCACACATTCCACATCCACCG
GTAGGCGCCAACCGGCTCCGTTCTTTGGTGGCCCCTTCGCGCCACCTTCTACTCCTCCCCTAGTCAGGAA
GTTCCCCCCCGCCCCGCAGCTCGCGTCGTGCAGGACGTGACAAATGGAAGTAGCACGTCTCACTAGTCTC
GTGCAGATGGACAGCACCGCTGAGCAATGGAAGCGGGTAGGCCTTTGGGGCAGCGGCCAATAGCAGCTTT
GCTCCTTCGCTTTCTGGGCTCAGAGGCTGGGAAGGGGTGGGTCCGGGGGCGGGCTCAGGGGCGGGCTCAG
GGGCGGGGCGGGCGCCCGAAGGTCCTCCGGAGGCCCGGCATTCTGCACGCTTCAAAAGCGCACGTCTGCC
GCGCTGTTCTCCTCTTCCTCATCTCCGGGCCTTTCGACCTGCAGCCCAAGCTTACCATGACCGAGTACAA
GCCCACGGTGCGCCTCGCCACCCGCGACGACGTCCCCAGGGCCGTACGCACCCTCGCCGCCGCGTTCGCC
GACTACCCCGCCACGCGCCACACCGTCGATCCGGACCGCCACATCGAGCGGGTCACCGAGCTGCAAGAAC
TCTTCCTCACGCGCGTCGGGCTCGACATCGGCAAGGTGTGGGTCGCGGACGACGGCGCCGCGGTGGCGGT
CTGGACCACGCCGGAGAGCGTCGAAGCGGGGGCGGTGTTCGCCGAGATCGGCCCGCGCATGGCCGAGTTG
AGCGGTTCCCGGCTGGCCGCGCAGCAACAGATGGAAGGCCTCCTGGCGCCGCACCGGCCCAAGGAGCCCG
CGTGGTTCCTGGCCACCGTCGGCGTCTCGCCCGACCACCAGGGCAAGGGTCTGGGCAGCGCCGTCGTGCT
CCCCGGAGTGGAGGCGGCCGAGCGCGCCGGGGTGCCCGCCTTCCTGGAGACCTCCGCGCCCCGCAACCTC
CCCTTCTACGAGCGGCTCGGCTTCACCGTCACCGCCGACGTCGAGGTGCCCGAAGGACCGCGCACCTGGT
GCATGACCCGCAAGCCCGGTGCCTGACGCCCGCCCCACGACCCGCAGCGCCCGACCGAAAGGAGCGCACG
ACCCCATGCATCGATAAAATAAAAGATTTTATTTAGTCTCCAGAAAAAGGGGGGAATGAAAGACCCCACC
TGTAGGTTTGGCAAGCTAGCTTAAGTAACGCCATTTTGCAAGGCATGGAAAATACATAACTGAGAATAGA
GAAGTTCAGATCAAGGTTAGGAACAGAGAGACAGCAGAATATGGGCCAAACAGGATATCTGTGGTAAGCA
GTTCCTGCCCCGGCTCAGGGCCAAGAACAGATGGTCCCCAGATGCGGTCCCGCCCTCAGCAGTTTCTAGA
GAACCATCAGATGTTTCCAGGGTGCCCCAAGGACCTGAAATGACCCTGTGCCTTATTTGAACTAACCAAT
CAGTTCGCTTCTCGCTTCTGTTCGCGCGCTTCTGCTCCCCGAGCTCAATAAAAGAGCCCACAACCCCTCA
CTCGGCGCGCCAGTCCTCCGATAGACTGCGTCGCCCGGGTACCCGTGTATCCAATAAACCCTCTTGCAGT
TGCATCCGACTTGTGGTCTCGCTGTTCCTTGGGAGGGTCTCCTCTGAGTGATTGACTACCCGTCAGCGGG
GGTCTTTCATGGGTAACAGTTTCTTGAAGTTGGAGAACAACATTCTGAGGGTAGGAGTCGAATATTAAGT
AATCCTGACTCAATTAGCCACTGTTTTGAATCCACATACTCCAATACTCCTGAAATAGTTCATTATGGAC
AGCGCAGAAAGAGCTGGGGAGAATTGTGAAATTGTTATCCGCTCACAATTCCACACAACATACGAGCCGG
AAGCATAAAGTGTAAAGCCTGGGGTGCCTAATGAGTGAGCTAACTCACATTAATTGCGTTGCGCTCACTG
CCCGCTTTCCAGTCGGGAAACCTGTCGTGCCAGCTGCATTAATGAATCGGCCAACGCGCGGGGAGAGGCG
GTTTGCGTATTGGGCGCTCTTCCGCTTCCTCGCTCACTGACTCGCTGCGCTCGGTCGTTCGGCTGCGGCG
AGCGGTATCAGCTCACTCAAAGGCGGTAATACGGTTATCCACAGAATCAGGGGATAACGCAGGAAAGAAC
ATGTGAGCAAAAGGCCAGCAAAAGGCCAGGAACCGTAAAAAGGCCGCGTTGCTGGCGTTTTTCCATAGGC
TCCGCCCCCCTGACGAGCATCACAAAAATCGACGCTCAAGTCAGAGGTGGCGAAACCCGACAGGACTATA
AAGATACCAGGCGTTTCCCCCTGGAAGCTCCCTCGTGCGCTCTCCTGTTCCGACCCTGCCGCTTACCGGA
TACCTGTCCGCCTTTCTCCCTTCGGGAAGCGTGGCGCTTTCTCATAGCTCACGCTGTAGGTATCTCAGTT
CGGTGTAGGTCGTTCGCTCCAAGCTGGGCTGTGTGCACGAACCCCCCGTTCAGCCCGACCGCTGCGCCTT
ATCCGGTAACTATCGTCTTGAGTCCAACCCGGTAAGACACGACTTATCGCCACTGGCAGCAGCCACTGGT
AACAGGATTAGCAGAGCGAGGTATGTAGGCGGTGCTACAGAGTTCTTGAAGTGGTGGCCTAACTACGGCT
ACACTAGAAGAACAGTATTTGGTATCTGCGCTCTGCTGAAGCCAGTTACCTTCGGAAAAAGAGTTGGTAG
CTCTTGATCCGGCAAACAAACCACCGCTGGTAGCGGTGGTTTTTTTGTTTGCAAGCAGCAGATTACGCGC
AGAAAAAAAGGATCTCAAGAAGATCCTTTGATCTTTTCTACGGGGTCTGACGCTCAGTGGAACGAAAACT
CACGTTAAGGGATTTTGGTCATGAGATTATCAAAAAGGATCTTCACCTAGATCCTTTTAAATTAAAAATG
AAGTTTTAAATCAATCTAAAGTATATATGAGTAAACTTGGTCTGACAGTTACCAATGCTTAATCAGTGAG
GCACCTATCTCAGCGATCTGTCTATTTCGTTCATCCATAGTTGCCTGACTCCCCGTCGTGTAGATAACTA
CGATACGGGAGGGCTTACCATCTGGCCCCAGTGCTGCAATGATACCGCGAGACCCACGCTCACCGGCTCC
AGATTTATCAGCAATAAACCAGCCAGCCGGAAGGGCCGAGCGCAGAAGTGGTCCTGCAACTTTATCCGCC
TCCATCCAGTCTATTAATTGTTGCCGGGAAGCTAGAGTAAGTAGTTCGCCAGTTAATAGTTTGCGCAACG
TTGTTGCCATTGCTACAGGCATCGTGGTGTCACGCTCGTCGTTTGGTATGGCTTCATTCAGCTCCGGTTC
CCAACGATCAAGGCGAGTTACATGATCCCCCATGTTGTGCAAAAAAGCGGTTAGCTCCTTCGGTCCTCCG
ATCGTTGTCAGAAGTAAGTTGGCCGCAGTGTTATCACTCATGGTTATGGCAGCACTGCATAATTCTCTTA
CTGTCATGCCATCCGTAAGATGCTTTTCTGTGACTGGTGAGTACTCAACCAAGTCATTCTGAGAATAGTG
TATGCGGCGACCGAGTTGCTCTTGCCCGGCGTCAATACGGGATAATACCGCGCCACATAGCAGAACTTTA
AAAGTGCTCATCATTGGAAAACGTTCTTCGGGGCGAAAACTCTCAAGGATCTTACCGCTGTTGAGATCCA
GTTCGATGTAACCCACTCGTGCACCCAACTGATCTTCAGCATCTTTTACTTTCACCAGCGTTTCTGGGTG
AGCAAAAACAGGAAGGCAAAATGCCGCAAAAAAGGGAATAAGGGCGACACGGAAATGTTGAATACTCATA
CTCTTCCTTTTTCAATATTATTGAAGCATTTATCAGGGTTATTGTCTCATGAGCGGATACATATTTGAAT
GTATTTAGAAAAATAAACAAATAGGGGTTCCGCGCACATTTCCCCGAAAAGTGCCACCTGACGTCTAAGA
AACCATTATTATCATGACATTAACCTATAAAAATAGGCGTATCACGAGGCCCTTTCGTCTCGCGCGTTTC
GGTGATGACGGTGAAAACCTCTGACACATGCAGCTCCCGGAGACGGTCACAGCTTGTCTGTAAGCGGATG
CCGGGAGCAGACAAGCCCGTCAGGGCGCGTCAGCGGGTGTTGGCGGGTGTCGGGGCTGGCTTAACTATGC
GGCATCAGAGCAGATTGTACTGAGAGTGCACCATATGCGGTGTGAAATACCGCACAGATGCGTAAGGAGA
AAATACCGCATCAGGCGCCATTCGCCATTCAGGCTGCGCAACTGTTGGGAAGGGCGATCGGTGCGGGCCT
CTTCGCTATTACGCCAGCTGGCGAAAGGGGGATGTGCTGCAAGGCGATTAAGTTGGGTAACGCCAGGGTT
TTCCCAGTCACGACGTTGTAAAACGACGGCGCAAGGAATGGTGCATGCAAGGAGATGGCGCCCAACAGTC
CCCCGGCCACGGGGCCTGCCACCATACCCACGCCGAAACAAGCGCTCATGAGCCCGAAGTGGCGAGCCCG
ATCTTCCCCATCGGTGATGTCGGCGATATAGGCGCCAGCAACCGCACCTGTGGCGCCGGTGATGCCGGCC
ACGATGCGTCCGGCGTAGAGGCGATTAGTCCAATTTGTTAAAGACAGGATATCAGTGGTCCAGGCTCTAG
TTTTGACTCAACAATATCACCAGCTGAAGCCTATAGAGTACGAGCCATAGATAAAATAAAAGATTTTATT
TAGTCTCCAGAAAAAGGGGGG
Features (pLannotate 1.2.2; 19 found; start..end, strand, type, name):
      1..517     +  LTR            5' LTR: 5' long terminal repeat from murine embryonic stem cell virus
    581..922     +  misc_feature   MESV Ψ: packaging signal of murine embryonic stem cell virus
    989..1405    +  CDS            gag (truncated): truncated Moloney murine leukemia virus (MMLV) gag gene lacking the start codon
   1426..3921    +  CDS            KAT2B: KAT2B_HUMAN - Also known as PCAF From Homo sapiens (Human).
   3947..4446    +  promoter       PGK promoter: mouse phosphoglycerate kinase 1 promoter
   4467..5066    +  CDS            PuroR: puromycin N-acetyltransferase; pac from Streptomyces alboniger; confers resistance to puromycin
   5166..5680    +  LTR            3' LTR: 3' long terminal repeat from murine embryonic stem cell virus
   5842..5858    -  protein_bind   lac operator: The lac repressor binds to the lac operator to inhibit transcription in E. coli. This inhibition can be relieved by adding lactose or isopropyl-β-D-thiogalactopyranoside (IPTG). lac repressor encoded by lacI
   5866..5896    -  promoter       lac promoter: promoter for the E. coli lac operon
   5911..5932    -  protein_bind   CAP binding site: CAP binding activates transcription in the presence of cAMP. E. coli catabolite activator protein
   5945..6037    -  CDS            lacI (fragment): lac repressor; lacI; The lac repressor binds to the lac operator to inhibit transcription in E. coli. This inhibition can be relieved by adding lactose or isopropyl-β-D-thiogalactopyranoside (IPTG).
   6220..6808    -  rep_origin     ori: high-copy-number ColE1/pMB1/pBR322/pUC origin of replication
   6979..7839    -  CDS            AmpR: β-lactamase; bla; confers resistance to ampicillin, carbenicillin, and related antibiotics
   7840..7944    -  promoter       AmpR promoter: bla
   8039..8074    +  CDS            rop (fragment): Rop protein, which maintains plasmids at low copy number; rop
   8176..8275    +  misc_feature   bom (fragment): basis of mobility region from pBR322
   8281..8430    -  CDS            lacZα (fragment): LacZα fragment of β-galactosidase; lacZ fragment
   8430..8631    -  CDS            TcR (fragment): tetracycline efflux protein; tet; confers resistance to tetracycline
   8632..8730    +  CDS            env (fragment): murine leukemia virus gPr80 envelope polyprotein precursor; env; proteolytically cleaved into gp70SU and p15TM subunits
