[The description below was written by a language model from this plasmid's Addgene catalogue record and pLannotate feature annotations shown in this document.]
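Description:
pMSCVpuro-PCAF is a gammaretroviral expression plasmid of about 8.8 kb, built on the pMSCVpuro backbone, for delivering untagged human PCAF (KAT2B, the P300/CBP-associated factor lysine acetyltransferase) into mammalian cells. In bacteria it is maintained through a high-copy ColE1/pUC-type origin and selected with ampicillin via the β-lactamase gene. The annotated fragments of lacI, lacZα, rop, bom, the tetracycline resistance gene and env outside the viral region are non-functional remnants of the backbone's cloning history.

The viral cassette is flanked by 5' and 3' long terminal repeats from murine embryonic stem cell virus. Downstream of the 5' LTR lie the Ψ packaging signal and a truncated gag segment lacking its start codon, which together promote encapsidation of the genomic RNA when the plasmid is introduced into a packaging cell line that supplies gag, pol and env in trans. The roughly 2.5 kb PCAF coding sequence, derived from an MGC cDNA clone and inserted between BglII and XhoI sites, sits directly after this region and is transcribed from the 5' LTR promoter. It is followed by an internal mouse PGK promoter driving puromycin N-acetyltransferase, so transduced cells carrying the integrated provirus can be selected with puromycin.

The construct is intended for stable ectopic expression of PCAF, and the associated study examined Gcn5 and PCAF in the regulation of interferon-β production. Repository sequencing found an E452G substitution in the insert relative to the reference cDNA, and its effect on protein function, if any, is unknown.
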