Addgene plasmid #63705: pMSCVpuro-PCAF
Purpose: retroviral expression of human PCAF in mammalian cells
Depositing lab: Kai Ge. Depositing organization: National Institute of Diabetes & Digestive & Kidney Diseases (NIDDK). Publication: Gcn5 and PCAF negatively regulate interferon-beta production through HAT-independent inhibition of TBK1. Jin Q, Zhuang L, Lai B, Wang C, Li W, Dolan B, Lu Y, Wang Z, Zhao K, Peng W, Dent SY, Ge K. EMBO Rep. 2014 Nov;15(11):1192-201. doi: 10.15252/embr.201438990. Epub 2014 Sep 30. PubMed 25269644.
Backbone
  Vector backbone: pMSCVpuro
  Backbone size w/o insert (bp): 6300
  Total vector size (bp): 8800
  Vector type: Mammalian Expression, Retroviral
  Selectable markers: Puromycin
Growth in bacteria
  Bacterial resistance: Ampicillin, 100 μg/mL
  Growth temperature: 37°C
  Growth strain: XL10 Gold
  Copy number: High Copy
Gene/Insert
  Gene/Insert name: PCAF (alt names: KAT2B; P300/CBP-associated factor; K(lysine) acetyltransferase 2B)
  Species: H. sapiens (human)
  Insert size (bp): 2500
  Mutation: E452G
  GenBank ID: BC060823 BC060823
  Entrez Gene: KAT2B (a.k.a. CAF, P/CAF, PCAF)
  Tag / fusion protein: None
  Cloning method: Restriction Enzyme; 5′ cloning site Bgl II (not destroyed); 3′ cloning site Xho I (not destroyed)
  Sequencing primers: 5′ MSCV5; 3′ MSCV3
Resource information
  A portion of this plasmid was derived from a plasmid made by: MGC clone 71679
Terms and licenses: Academic/Nonprofit Terms; Industry Terms: Not Available to Industry
Depositor comments: Addgene QC NGS identified a E452G discrepancy in the PCAF insert relative to Genbank ID: BC060823. It is unknown what, if any, impact this may have on function.
How to cite: pMSCVpuro-PCAF was a gift from Kai Ge (Addgene plasmid # 63705 ; http://n2t.net/addgene:63705 ; RRID:Addgene_63705)
