>Addgene plasmid #63705 | pMSCVpuro-PCAF | depositor partial sequence | sequence record 106265 | MSCV5
TCCTTCTCTAGGCGCCGGAATTAGATCTTGGCCACCATGTCCGAGGCTGGCGGGGCCGGGCCGGGCGGCT
GCGGGGCAGGAGCCGGGGCAGGGGCCGGGCCCGGGGCGCTGCCCCCGCAGCCTGCGGCGCTTCCGCCCGC
GCCCCCGCAGGGCTCCCCCTGCGCCGCTGCCGCCGGGGGCTCGGGCGCCTGCGGTCCGGCGACGGCAGTG
GCTGCAGCGGGCACGGCCGAAGGACCGGGAGGCGGTGGCTCGGCCCGAATCGCCGTGAAGAAAGCGCAAC
TACGCTCCGCTCCGCGGGCCAAGAAACTGGAGAAACTCGGAGTGTACTCCGCCTGCAAGGCCGAGGAGTC
TTGTAAATGTAATGGCTGGAAAAACCCTAACCCCTCACCCACTCCCCCCAGAGCCGACCTGCAGCAAATA
ATTGTCAGTCTAACAGAATCCTGTCGGAGTTGTAGCCATGCCCTAGCTGCTCATGTTTCCCACCTGGAGA
ATGTGTCAGAGGAAGAAATGAACAGACTCCTGGGAATAGTATTGGATGTGGAATATCTCTTTACCTGTGT
CCACAAGGAAGAAGATGCAGATACCAAACAAGTTTATTTCTATCTATTTAAGCTCTTGAGAAAGTCTATT
TTACAAAGAGGAAAACCTGTGGTTGAAGGCTCTTTGGAAAAGAAACCCCCATTTGAAAAACCTAGCATTG
AACAGGGTGTGAATAACTTTGTGCAGTACAAATTTAGTCACCTGCCAGCAAAAGAAAGGCAAACAATAGT
TGAGTTGGCAAAAATGTTCCTAAACCGCATCAACTATTGGCATCTGGAGGCACCATCTCAACGAAGACTG
CGATCTCCCAATGATGATATTTCTGGATACAAAGAGAACTACANCAGGTGGCTGTGTTACTGCAAACGTG
CACAGTTCTGCGACAGTCTACCTCGGTACGAAACCACACAGGTGTTTGGGAGACATTGCTTCGCTCGGTC
TCACTGTTATGAGGC
