>Addgene plasmid #63705 | pMSCVpuro-PCAF | addgene partial sequence | sequence record 108965 | pPHAGE-3 5'-GCT CCA GAC TGC CTT GGG AAA AGC-3'
CCAGCTTCCTTAATTTTACTGAAGAAGAATTTCTCCAGGATATTGGCACATTTGTAGTATTCACTCTCAG
GGGGGTTGTACTCTTTGCAATTGGTAAAGACTCGCTGTAAGTCTGCCATGAATAATTTCTTAGACACGTA
GTACCTATTCTTGAGGCGTTCACTCATGGTTTTCAGATCCATGGGGAACCTTATAACTTCATAATATCCT
GGAGCTTCTGTTCTCTTCACAGGTTCCATGAAGGGCCAAGCGCTTTGATGGCTCTTCACCTGCTGGAGGA
TGCTCTTGAGCGTGCTGTAAAGCTGGTCAGGGTCTCTGGGCTCTTTACTTTTCTCTTTTCCACTCGGTTT
CCAGCCTGTCTCTCTAATTCCAGGAATGCTTTCTATAGGAATCTGTCGAACTCCATCTTTAAAACATGAA
AGTCCAGGGTAAACTTTTCGAATTTGTGCCTGTTTTCTTTCAATCAGTTTTTTAATTATCTCCTTCTGCT
TTTTAATGATGACAGAAAATTCTGTGTACGGGATCCGTGGATTTAGCTCACATCCCATTAAAGTGGCTCC
TTCATAATCCTTGATATAGCCAACATATTTGGTTTTAGGTATTTTAATTTCTTTGGAGAAACCCTGTTTC
TTAAAGTATCCAATTGCATATTCATCTGCATATGTGAGGAAGTTCAGGATGTCATGCTTTATGTGATATT
CTTTCAAATGATTCATCAGGTGTGTTCCATAGCCCTTGACTTGCTCATTTGAGGTTACA
